>Addgene plasmid #190410 | JAB3410 | addgene full sequence | sequence record 389754 | Addgene NGS Result
TGGCAGGATATATTGTGGTGTAACGTTAAGCTTTGGTTGTCGACGAGTCAGTAATAAACGGCGTCAAAGT
GGTTGCAGCCGGCACACACGAGTCGTGTTTATCAACTCAAAGCACAAATACTTTTCCTCAACCTAAAAAT
AAGGCAATTAGCCAAAAACAACTTTGCGTGTAAACAACGCTCAATACACGTGTCATTTTATTATTAGCTA
TTGCTTCACCGCCTTAGCTTTCTCGTGACCTAGTCGTCCTCGTCTTTTCTTCTTCTTCTTCTATAAAACA
ATACCCAAAGAGCTCTTCTTCTTCACAATTCAGATTTCAATTTCTCAAAATCTTAAAAACTTTCTCTCAA
TTCTCTCTACCGTGATCAAGGTAAATTTCTGTGTTCCTTATTCTCTCAAAATCTTCGATTTTGTTTTCGT
TCGATCCCAATTTCGTATATGTTCTTTGGTTTAGATTCTGTTAATCTTAGATCGTAGACGATTTTCTGGG
TTTGATCGTTAGATATCATCTTAATTCTCGATTAGGGTTTCATAGATATCATCCGATTTGTTCAAATAAT
TTGAGTTTTGTCGAATAATTACTCTTCGATTTGTGATTTCTATCTAGATCTGGTGTTAGTTTCTAGTTTG
TGCGATCGAATTTGTCGATTAATCTGAGTTTTTCTGATTAACAGCACCATGGCAAAGGATGTGGAAGCCG
TTCCCGGAGAAGGATTTCAGACAAGAGACTATCAAGATCCGCCACCAGCTCCGTTTATTGATGGAGCGGA
GCTAAAGAAGTGGTCTTTCTACAGAGCAGTTATCGCAGAGTTCGTAGCCACTCTCCTCTTCTTATACATC
ACCGTTTTGACAGTCATCGGTTACAAGATTCAGTCCGATACTGATGCCGGTGGCGTAGATTGCGGCGGAG
TTGGAATCCTCGGTATCGCTTGGGCCTTTGGTGGTATGATCTTCATCCTCGTCTACTGCACCGCCGGTAT
CTCTGGTGGTCACATTAACCCAGCGGTGACATTTGGGCTATTCTTGGCACGTAAAGTGTCGTTACCTAGG
GCCCTATTGTACATAATCGCTCAGTGTTTGGGTGCGATTTGTGGAGTTGGTTTTGTCAAAGCCTTCCAAA
GCTCTTACTACACCCGTTACGGAGGTGGAGCCAACTCTCTAGCCGATGGCTACAGCACAGGGACCGGTCT
AGCCGCAGAGATCATTGGTACTTTCGTTCTTGTCTACACCGTATTCTCTGCCACTGACCCCAAACGTAGT
GCCAGAGACTCCCACGTTCCGGTGTTGGCGCCACTTCCAATCGGATTTGCCGTGTTCATGGTACATTTGG
CTACCATTCCCATTACCGGAACCGGAATTAACCCGGCAAGGAGTTTCGGAGCTGCCGTAATCTACAACAA
GAGCAAGCCATGGGATGACCACTGGATATTTTGGGTTGGACCATTCATTGGAGCTGCGATAGCTGCATTC
TACCACCAATTCGTTCTAAGAGCTTCAGGTTCTAAGTCTCTTGGATCATTCAGAAGTGCTGCCAACGTCG
GATCCATGGTGAGCAAGGGCGAGGAGGATAACATGGCCATCATCAAGGAGTTCATGCGCTTCAAGGTGCA
CATGGAGGGCTCCGTGAACGGCCACGAGTTCGAGATCGAGGGCGAGGGCGAGGGCCGCCCCTACGAGGGC
ACCCAGACCGCCAAGCTGAAGGTGACCAAGGGTGGCCCCCTGCCCTTCGCCTGGGACATCCTGTCCCCTC
AGTTCATGTACGGCTCCAAGGCCTACGTGAAGCACCCCGCCGACATCCCCGACTACTTGAAGCTGTCCTT
CCCCGAGGGCTTCAAGTGGGAGCGCGTGATGAACTTCGAGGACGGCGGCGTGGTGACCGTGACCCAGGAC
TCCTCCCTGCAGGACGGCGAGTTCATCTACAAGGTGAAGCTGCGCGGCACCAACTTCCCCTCCGACGGCC
CCGTAATGCAGAATAAGACCATGGGCTGGGAGGCCTCCTCCGAGCGGATGTACCCCGAGGACGGCGCCCT
GAAGGGCGAGATCAAGCAGAGGCTGAAGCTGAAGGACGGCGGCCACTACGACGCTGAGGTCAAGACCACC
TACAAGGCCAAGAAGCCCGTGCAGCTGCCCGGCGCCTACAACGTCAACATCAAGTTGGACATCACCTCCC
ACAACGAGGACTACACCATCGTGGAACAGTACGAACGCGCCGAGGGCCGCCACTCCACCGGCGGCATGGA
GGAGCTGTACAAGTAAAGCGGCCGCCCGGCTGCAGATCGTTCAAACATTTGGCAATAAAGTTTCTTAAGA
TTGAATCCTGTTGCCGGTCTTGCGATGATTATCATATAATTTCTGTTGAATTACGTTAAGCATGTAATAA
TTAACATGTAATGCATGACGTTATTTATGAGATGGGTTTTTATGATTAGAGTCCCGCAATTATACATTTA
ATACGCGATAGAAAACAAAATATAGCGCGCAAACTAGGATAAATTATCGCGCGCGGTGTCATCTATGTTA
CTAGATCGGGGCGCGCCCTCGAGGAAGACGTAATGGGTCCCCAGATTTGCCTTTTCAATTTCAGAAAGAA
TGCTAACCCACAGATGGGTAGAGAGGCTTACGCAGCAGCTCTCATCAAGACGATCTACCCGAGCAATAAT
CTCCAGGAAATCAAATACCTTCCCAAGAAGGTTAAAGATGCAGTCAAAAGATTCAGGACTAACTGCATCA
AGAACACAGAGAAAGATATATTTCTCAAGATCAGAAGTACTATTCCAGTATGGACGATTCAAGGCTTGCT
TCACAAACCAAGGCAAGTAATAGAGATTGGAGTCTCTAAAAAGGTAGTTCCCACTGAATCAAAGGCCATG
GAGTCAAAGATTCAAATAGAGGACCTAACAGAACTCGCCGTAAAGACTGGCGAACAGTTCATACAGAGTC
TCTTACGACTCAATGACAAGAAGAAAATCTTCGTCAACATGGTGGAGCACGACACACTTGTCTACTCCAA
AAATATCAAAGATACAGTCTCAGAAGACCAAAGGGCAATTGAGACTTTTCAACAAAGGGTAATATCCGGA
AACCTCCTCGGATTCCATTGCCCAGCTATCTGTCACTTTATTGTGAAGATAGTGGAAAAGGAAGGTGGCT
CCTACAAATGCCATCATTGCGATAAAGGAAAGGCCATCGTTGAAGATGCCTCTGCCGACAGTGGTCCCAA
AGATGGACCCCCACCCACGAGGAGCATCGTGGAAAAAGAAGACGTTCCAACCACGTCTTCAAAGCAAGTG
GATTGATGTGATATCTCCACTGACGTAAGGGATGACGCACAATCCCACTATCTTCTATCGATCTATAGAT
AATCTATATAATTCTATCGATCTATAGATAATAGAACACGGGGGACTCTAGACACCATGGTGAGTAAAGG
AGAAGAACTTTTCACTGGAGTTGTCCCAATTCTTGTTGAATTAGATGGTGATGTTAATGGGCACAAATTT
TCTGTCAGTGGAGAGGGTGAAGGTGATGCAACATACGGAAAACTTACCCTTAAATTTATTTGCACTACTG
GAAAACTACCTGTTCCATGGCCAACCCTGGTCACCACCCTGACCTACGTAAGTTTCTGCTTCTACCTTTG
ATATATATATAATAATTATCATTAATTAGTAGTAATATAATATTTCAAATATTTTTTTCAAAATAAAAGA
ATGTAGTATATAGCAATTGCTTTTCTGTAGTTTATAAGTGTGTATATTTTAATTTATAACTTTTCTAATA
TATGACCAAAATTTGTTGATGTGCAGGGCGTGCAGTGCTTCTCCCGTTACCCTGATCATATGAAGCGGCA
CGACTTCTTCAAGAGCGCCATGCCTGAGGGATACGTGCAGGAGAGGACCATCTTCTTCAAGGACGACGGG
AACTACAAGACACGTGCTGAAGTCAAGTTTGAGGGTGACACCCTCGTCAACAGGATCGAGCTTAAGGGAA
TCGATTTCAAGGAGGACGGAAACATCCTCGGCCACAAGTTGGAATACAACTACAACTCCCACAACGTATA
CATCATGGCCGACAAGCAAAAGAACGGCATCAAAGCCAACTTCAAGACCCGCCACAACATCGAGGACGGC
GGCGTGCAACTCGCTGATCATTATCAACAAAATACTCCAATTGGCGATGGCCCTGTCCTTTTACCAGACA
ACCATTACCTGTCCACACAATCTGCCCTTTCGAAAGATCCCAACGAAAAGAGAGATCACATGGTCCTTCT
TGAGTTTGTAACAGCTGCTGGGATTACACATGGCATGGATGAACTATACAAATAATGTCAAGCCATTCTC
TCGCAGATGATGTTCACTTTGTGTTTTACTTCCTTTATGCATTCACAGCAATAAAAGAAAGAAATCTCCA
TCGCTTTTGGTTTTCTTCTCTGTCTTAAGTTAGTCGTTTTCGTGTCTAATCTATTACTTATCATTGTAAT
AGACTCTTCTTCTATTGAGATTTGAATATAAACTAAAACACATTCCATTTTACTGTGTTCTCAACATTCA
GAATGCAAACGGACTAACCGTAGTGACTCGGCTTGAGTCTTCGGGCTAGAGCGGACTAGTTCTAGAGCGG
CCGCCACCGCGGTGGAGCTCCAGCTTTTGTTCCCTTTAGTGAGGGTTAATTGCGCGCTTGGCGTAATCAT
GGTCATAGCTGTTTCCTGTGTGAAATTGTTATCCGCTCACAATTCCACACAACATACGAGCCGGAAGCAT
AAAGTGTAAAGCCTGGGGTGCCTAATGAGTGAGCTAACTCACATTAATTGCGTTGCGCTCACTGCCCGCT
TTCCAGTCGGGAAACCTGTCGTGCCAGCTGCATTAATGAATCGGCCAACGCGCGGGGAGAGGCGGTTTGC
GTATTGGGCGCTCTTCCGCTTCCTCGCTCACTGACTCGCTGCGCTCGGTCGTTCGGCTGCGGCGAGCGGT
ATCAGCTCACTCAAAGGCGGTAATACGGTTATCCACAGAATCAGGGGATAACGCAGGAAAGAACATGAAG
GCCTTGACAGGATATATTGGCGGGTAAACTAAGTCGCTGTATGTGTTTGTTTGAGATCTCATGTGAGCAA
AAGGCCAGCAAAAGGCCAGGAACCGTAAAAAGGCCGCGTTGCTGGCGTTTTTCCATAGGCTCCGCCCCCC
TGACGAGCATCACAAAAATCGACGCTCAAGTCAGAGGTGGCGAAACCCGACAGGACTATAAAGATACCAG
GCGTTTCCCCCTGGAAGCTCCCTCGTGCGCTCTCCTGTTCCGACCCTGCCGCTTACCGGATACCTGTCCG
CCTTTCTCCCTTCGGGAAGCGTGGCGCTTTCTCATAGCTCACGCTGTAGGTATCTCAGTTCGGTGTAGGT
CGTTCGCTCCAAGCTGGGCTGTGTGCACGAACCCCCCGTTCAGCCCGACCGCTGCGCCTTATCCGGTAAC
TATCGTCTTGAGTCCAACCCGGTAAGACACGACTTATCGCCACTGGCAGCAGCCACTGGTAACAGGATTA
GCAGAGCGAGGTATGTAGGCGGTGCTACAGAGTTCTTGAAGTGGTGGCCTAACTACGGCTACACTAGAAG
AACAGTATTTGGTATCTGTGCTCTGCTGAAGCCAGTTACCTTCGGAAGAAGAGTTGGTAGCTCTTGATCC
GGCAAACAAACCACCGCTGGTAGCGGTGGTTTTTTTGTTTGCAAGCAGCAGATTACGCGCAGAAAAAAAG
GATCTCAAGAAGATCCTTTGATCTTTTCTACGGGGTCTGACGCTCAGTGGAACGAAAACTCACGTTAAGG
GATTTTGGTCATGAATTCTTGTTAGACATTATTTGCCGACTACCTTGGTGATCTCGCCTTTCACGTAGTG
AACAAATTCTTCCAACTGATCTGCGCGCGAGGCCAAGCGATCTTCTTGTCCAAGATAAGCCTGCCTAGCT
TCAAGTATGACGGGCTGATACTGGGCCGGCAGGCGCTCCATTGCCCAGTCGGCAGCGACATCCTTCGGCG
CGATTTTGCCGGTTACTGCGCTGTACCAAATGCGGGACAACGTAAGCACTACATTTCGCTCATCGCCAGC
CCAGTCGGGCGGCGAGTTCCATAGCGTTAAGGTTTCATTTAGCGCCTCAAATAGATCCTGTTCAGGAACC
GGATCAAAGAGTTCCTCCGCCGCTGGACCTACCAAGGCAACGCTATGTTCTCTTGCTTTTGTCAGCAAGA
TAGCCAGATCAATGTCGATCGTGGCTGGCTCGAAGATACCTGCAAGAATGTCATTGCGCTGCCATTCTCC
AAATTGCAGTTCGCGCTTAGCTGGATAACGCCACGGAATGATGTCGTCGTGCACAACAATGGTGACTTCT
ACAGCGCGGAGAATCTCGCTCTCTCCAGGGGAAGCCGAAGTTTCCAAAAGGTCGTTGATCAAAGCTCGCC
GCGTTGTTTCATCAAGCCTTACGGTCACCGTAACCAGCAAATCAATATCACTGTGTGGCTTCAGGCCGCC
ATCCACTGCGGAGCCGTACAAATGTACGGCCAGCAACGTCGGTTCGAGATGGCGCTCGATGACGCCAACT
ACCTCTGATAGTTGAGTCGATACTTCGGCGATCACCGCTTCCCTCATGATGTTTAACTCCTGAATTAAGC
CGCGCCGCGAAGCGGTGTCGGCTTGAATGAATTGTTAGGCGTCATCCTGTGCTCCCGAGAACCAGTACCA
GTACATCGCTGTTTCGTTCGAGACTTGAGGTCTAGTTTTATACGTGAACAGGTCAATGCCGCCGAGAGTA
AAGCCACATTTTGCGTACAAATTGCAGGCAGGTACATTGTTCGTTTGTGCCATGATGATATATTTTTATC
TTGTGCAATGTAACATCAGAGATTTTGAGACACAACGTGGCTTTGTTGAATAAATCGAACTTTTGCTGAG
TTGAAGGATCAGATCACGCATCTTCCCGACAACGCAGACCGTTCCGTGGCAAAGCAAAAGTTCAAAATCA
CCAACTGGTCCACCTACAACAAAGCTCTCATCAACCGTGGCTCCCTCACTTTCTGGCTGGATGATGGGGC
GATTCAGGAGATCCCCATCCAACAGCCCGCCGTCGAGCGGGCTTTTTTATCCCCGGAAGCCTGTGGATAG
AGGGTAGTTATCCACGTGAAACCGCTAATGCCCCGCAAAGCCTTGATTCACGGGGCTTTCCGGCCCGCTC
CAAAAACTATCCACGTGAAATCGCTAATCAGGGTACGTGAAATCGCTAATCGGAGTACGTGAAATCGCTA
ATAAGGTCACGTGAAATCGCTAATCAAAAAGGCACGTGAGAACGCTAATAGCCCTTTCAGATCAACAGCT
TGCAAACACCCCTCGCTCCGGCAAGTAGTTACAGCAAGTAGTATGTTCAATTAGCTTTTCAATTATGAAT
ATATATATCAATTATTGGTCGCCCTTGGCTTGTGGACAATGCGCTACGCGCACCGGCTCCGCCCGTGGAC
AACCGCAAGCGGTTGCCCACCGTCGAGCGCCTTTGCCCACAACCCGGCGGCCGGCCGCAACAGATCGTTT
TATAAATTTTTTTTTTTGAAAAAGAAAAAGCCCGAAAGGCGGCAACCTCTCGGGCTTCTGGATTTCCGAT
CCCCGGAATTAGACTCT
Features (pLannotate 1.2.2; 21 found; start..end, strand, type, name):
      1..23      +  misc_feature   LB T-DNA repeat: left border repeat from nopaline C58 T-DNA (truncated)
    679..1539    +  CDS            PIP2-1: PIP21_ARATH - Also known as PIP2A. Experimental evidence at protein level: Swiss-Prot protein existence level 1. Water channel required to facilitate the transport of water across cell membrane. Probably involved in root water uptake. Its function is impaired by Hg(2+). From Arabidopsis thaliana (Mouse-ear cress).
   1546..2255    +  CDS            mCherry (fragment): monomeric derivative of DsRed fluorescent protein (Shaner et al., 2004) mammalian codon-optimized
   2275..2527    +  terminator     NOS terminator: nopaline synthase terminator and poly(A) signal
   3050..3342    +  promoter       CaMV 35S promoter (fragment): strong constitutive promoter from cauliflower mosaic virus
   3421..3616    +  CDS            superfolder GFP (fragment): GFP variant that folds robustly even when fused to poorly folded proteins (Pédelacq et al., 2006)
   3618..3806    +  intron         IV2 intron: modified second intron of the potato ST-LS1 gene (Vancanneyt et al., 1990)
   3828..4325    +  CDS            mgfp5 (fragment): GFP with folding enhancement mutations; mgfp5; suitable for expression in plants due to removal of a cryptic intron
   4605..4640    -  misc_feature   MCS (fragment): pBluescript multiple cloning site
   4653..4671    -  promoter       T3 promoter: promoter for bacteriophage T3 RNA polymerase
   4716..4732    -  protein_bind   lac operator: The lac repressor binds to the lac operator to inhibit transcription in E. coli. This inhibition can be relieved by adding lactose or isopropyl-β-D-thiogalactopyranoside (IPTG). lac repressor encoded by lacI
   4740..4770    -  promoter       lac promoter: promoter for the E. coli lac operon
   4785..4806    -  protein_bind   CAP binding site: CAP binding activates transcription in the presence of cAMP. E. coli catabolite activator protein
   4819..4911    -  CDS            lacI (fragment): lac repressor; lacI; The lac repressor binds to the lac operator to inhibit transcription in E. coli. This inhibition can be relieved by adding lactose or isopropyl-β-D-thiogalactopyranoside (IPTG).
   4913..5037    -  rep_origin     RSF ori (fragment): Plasmids containing the RSF 1030 origin of replication can be propagated in E. coli cells that contain additional plasmids with compatible origins.
   5045..5069    +  misc_feature   RB T-DNA repeat: right border repeat from nopaline C58 T-DNA
   5160..5748    -  rep_origin     ori: high-copy-number ColE1/pMB1/pBR322/pUC origin of replication
   5842..6627    -  CDS            aadA: S3AD_SHIFL - Experimental evidence at protein level: Swiss-Prot protein existence level 1. Mediates bacterial resistance to the antibiotics streptomycin and spectinomycin. From Shigella flexneri.
   6688..6837    -  CDS            sat-1 (fragment): STA_ECOLX - Protein inferred from homology: Swiss-Prot protein existence level 3. Involved in resistance to streptothricin, a broad-spectrum antibiotic produced by streptomycetes (PubMed:1850404). Detoxifies streptothricin via acetylation of the beta amino group of the first beta-lysyl moiety of streptothricin (By similarity). From Escherichia coli.
   6979..7077    +  CDS            TRA2_ECOLX (fragment): Protein predicted: Swiss-Prot protein existence level 4. Required for transposition of transposon Tn903. From Escherichia coli.
   7085..7520    +  rep_origin     pSa ori: origin of replication from bacterial plasmid pSa
