[The description below was written by a language model from this plasmid's Addgene catalogue record and pLannotate feature annotations shown in this document.]
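Description:
JAB3410 is a plant expression plasmid built on the JAB2120 backbone, a compact binary-style vector in which the payload sits between nopaline-type left and right T-DNA border repeats. This arrangement implies Agrobacterium-mediated delivery into plant cells. Outside the borders, the annotated 7.6 kb sequence carries a high-copy ColE1/pUC-type origin for propagation in E. coli, a pSa origin of the kind used in small binary vectors for maintenance in Agrobacterium, and an aadA gene conferring spectinomycin/streptomycin resistance. No plant selectable marker is annotated. Short lac promoter/operator, T3 promoter, lacI, RSF ori and MCS fragments near the right border appear to be cloning-vector remnants rather than functional parts.

The T-DNA holds two expression units. The first, contributed by the backbone, is described as proUBQ10::PIP2A-mCherry-NOSt. It fuses the Arabidopsis plasma-membrane aquaporin PIP2A (PIP2-1) to mCherry and ends in the nopaline synthase terminator. The UBQ10 promoter itself was not picked up by the automated annotation, but it presumably occupies the unannotated region upstream of the PIP2A coding sequence. This unit plausibly serves as a constitutive red marker of transformed cells.

The second unit, proAA::GFPint-ADHter, places a GFP under a synthetic promoter called "AA". The record does not explain this promoter's design, and the annotation detects only a CaMV 35S promoter fragment in that region. The GFP coding sequence is interrupted by the potato ST-LS1 IV2 intron, which restricts functional expression to eukaryotic cells able to splice and so prevents signal from Agrobacterium. The ADH terminator is named in the record but not annotated. The plasmid belongs to a collection of parts for building and testing synthetic genetic circuits in eudicot plants.
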