Addgene plasmid #190410: JAB3410
Purpose: Plasmids encode parts for syntetic genetic circuit construction in eudicot plants (proUBQ10::PIP2A-mCherry-NOSt_proAA::GFPint-ADHter)
Depositing lab: Jennifer Brophy & Jose Dinneny. Depositing organization: Stanford University. Publication: Synthetic genetic circuits as a means of reprogramming plant roots. Brophy JAN, Magallon KJ, Duan L, Zhong V, Ramachandran P, Kniazev K, Dinneny JR. Science. 2022 Aug 12;377(6607):747-751. doi: 10.1126/science.abo4326. Epub 2022 Aug 11. PubMed 35951698.
Backbone
  Vector backbone: JAB2120
  Vector type: Plant Expression
Growth in bacteria
  Bacterial resistance: Spectinomycin, 50 μg/mL
  Growth temperature: 37°C
  Growth strain: DH5alpha
  Copy number: High Copy
Gene/Insert
  Gene/Insert name: proUBQ10::PIP2A-mCherry-NOSt_proAA::GFPint-ADHter
  Species: Synthetic
  Cloning method: Restriction Enzyme; 5′ cloning site unknown (unknown if destroyed)
Terms and licenses: Academic/Nonprofit Terms; Industry Terms: Not Available to Industry
Depositor comments: Backbone JAB2120 contains proUBQ10::PIP2A-mCherry-NOSt. Please see the fully annotated sequence linked the "Supplemental Documents" section. Please visit https://www.biorxiv.org/content/10.1101/2022.02.02.478917v1 for bioRxiv preprint.
How to cite: JAB3410 was a gift from Jennifer Brophy & Jose Dinneny (Addgene plasmid # 190410 ; http://n2t.net/addgene:190410 ; RRID:Addgene_190410)
